>Addgene plasmid #133987 | pHP015Env | addgene full sequence | sequence record 269456 | Addgene NGS Result
TCGCTATTACGCCAGTCGACCGCCAATTCAATATGGCGTATATGGACTCATGCCAATTCAATATGGTGGA
TCTGGACCTGTGCCAATTCAATATGGCGTATATGGACTCGTGCCAATTCAATATGGTGGATCTGGACCCC
AGCCAATTCAATATGGCGGACTTGGCACCATGCCAATTCAATATGGCGGACCTGGCACTGTGCCAACTGG
GGAGGGGTCTACTTGGCACGGTGCCAAGTTTGAGGAGGGGTCTTGGCCCTGTGCCAAGTCCGCCATATTG
AATTGGCATGGTGCCAATAATGGCGGCCATATTGGCTATATGCCAGGATCAATATATAGGCAATATCCAA
TATGGCCCTATGCCAATATGGCTATTGGCCAGGTTCAATACTATGTATTGGCCCTATGCCATATAGTATT
CCATATATGGGTTTTCCTATTGACGTAGATAGCCCCTCCCAATGGGCGGTCCCATATACCATATATGGGG
CTTCCTAATACCGCCCATAGCCACTCCCCCATTGACGTCAATGGTCTCTATATATGGTCTTTCCTATTGA
CGTCATATGGGCGGTCCTATTGACGTATATGGCGCCTCCCCCATTGACGTCAATTACGGTAAATGGCCCG
CCTGGCTCAATGCCCATTGACGTCAATAGGACCACCCACCATTGACGTCAATGGGATGGCTCATTGCCCA
TTCATATCCGTTCTCACGCCCCCTATTGACGTCAATGACGGTAAATGGCCCACTTGGCAGTACATCAATA
TCTATTAATAGTAACTTGGCAAGTACATTACTATTGGAAGTACGCCAGGGTACATTGGCAGTACTCCCAT
TGACGTCAATGGCGGTAAATGGCCCGCGATGGCTGCCAAGTACATCCCCATTGACGTCAATGGGGAGGGG
CAATGACGCAAATGGGCGTTCCATTGACGTAAATGGGCGGTAGGCGTGCCTAATGGGAGGTCTATATAAG
CAATGCTCGTTTAGGGAACCGCCATTCTGCCTGGGGACGTCGGAGCAAGCTTGATTTAGGTGACACTATA
GAATACAAGCTACTTGTTCTTTTTGCAGGATCCACTAGTGGCCGCCATTAATTAAAGGCCGGCCAGCGAT
CGCCGGACATCGATTCCCACCATGGACTATAAGGATGACGACGATAAGGATTACAAAGACGATGATGACA
AAGGGTCCATGTCGGAGGAGCAGTTCGGCGGGGACGGGGCGGCGGCAGCGGCAACGGCGGCGGTAGGCGG
CTCGGCGGGCGAGCAGGAGGGAGCCATGGTGGCGGCGACACAGGGGGCAGCGGCGGCGGCGGGAAGCGGA
GCCGGGACCGGGGGCGGAACCGCGTCTGGAGGCACCGAAGGGGGCAGCGCCGAGTCGGAGGGGGCGAAGA
TTGACGCCAGTAAGAACGAGGAGGATGAAGGGAAAATGTTTATAGGAGGCCTTAGCTGGGACACTACAAA
GAAAGATCTGAAGGACTACTTTTCCAAATTTGGTGAAGTTGTAGACTGCACTCTGAAGTTAGATCCTATC
ACAGGGCGATCAAGGGGTTTTGGCTTTGTGCTATTTAAAGAATCGGAGAGTGTAGATAAGGTCATGGATC
AAAAAGAACATAAATTGAATGGGAAGGTGATTGATCCTAAAAGGGCCAAAGCCATGAAAACAAAAGAGCC
GGTTAAAAAAATTTTTGTTGGTGGCCTTTCTCCAGATACACCTGAAGAGAAAATAAGGGAGTACTTTGGT
GGTTTTGGTGAGGTGGAATCCATAGAGCTCCCCATGGACAACAAGACCAATAAGAGGCGTGGGTTCTGCT
TTATTACCTTTAAGGAAGAAGAACCAGTGAAGAAGATAATGGAAAAGAAATACCACAATGTTGGTCTTAG
TAAATGTGAAATAAAAGTAGCCATGTCGAAGGAACAATATCAGCAACAGCAACAGTGGGGATCTAGAGGA
GGATTTGCAGGAAGAGCTCGTGGAAGAGGTGGTGACCAGCAGAGTGGTTATGGGAAGGTATCCAGGCGAG
GTGGTCATCAAAATAGCTACAAACCATACTAAAAGGCCTCTCGAGCCTCTAGAACTATAGTGAGTCGTAT
TACGTAGATCCAGACATGATAAGATACATTGATGAGTTTGGACAAACCACAACTAGAATGCAGTGAAAAA
AATGCTTTATTTGTGAAATTTGTGATGCTATTGCTTTATTTGTAACCATTATAAGCTGCAATAAACAAGT
TAACAACAACAATTGCATTCATTTTATGTTTCAGGTTCAGGGGGAGGTGTGGGAGGTTTTTTAATTCGCG
GCCGCGGCGCCAATGCATTGGGCCCGGTACCCAGCTTTTGTTCCCTTTAGTGAGGGTTAATTGCGCGCTT
GGCGTAATCATGGTCATAGCTGTTTCCTGTGTGAAATTGTTATCCGCTCACAATTCCACACAACATACGA
GCCGGGAGCATAAAGTGTAAAGCCTGGGGTGCCTAATGAGTGAGCTAACTCACATTAATTGCGTTGCGCT
CACTGCCCGCTTTCCAGTCGGGAAACCTGTCGTGCCAGCTGCATTAATGAATCGGCCAACGCGCGGGGAG
AGGCGGTTTGCGTATTGGGCGCTCTTCCGCTTCCTCGCTCACTGACTCGCTGCGCTCGGTCGTTCGGCTG
CGGCGAGCGGTATCAGCTCACTCAAAGGCGGTAATACGGTTATCCACAGAATCAGGGGATAACGCAGGAA
AGAACATGTGAGCAAAAGGCCAGCAAAAGGCCAGGAACCGTAAAAAGGCCGCGTTGCTGGCGTTTTTCCA
TAGGCTCCGCCCCCCTGACGAGCATCACAAAAATCGACGCTCAAGTCAGAGGTGGCGAAACCCGACAGGA
CTATAAAGATACCAGGCGTTTCCCCCTGGAAGCTCCCTCGTGCGCTCTCCTGTTCCGACCCTGCCGCTTA
CCGGATACCTGTCCGCCTTTCTCCCTTCGGGAAGCGTGGCGCTTTCTCATAGCTCACGCTGTAGGTATCT
CAGTTCGGTGTAGGTCGTTCGCTCCAAGCTGGGCTGTGTGCACGAACCCCCCGTTCAGCCCGACCGCTGC
GCCTTATCCGGTAACTATCGTCTTGAGTCCAACCCGGTAAGACACGACTTATCGCCACTGGCAGCAGCCA
CTGGTAACAGGATTAGCAGAGCGAGGTATGTAGGCGGTGCTACAGAGTTCTTGAAGTGGTGGCCTAACTA
CGGCTACACTAGAAGAACAGTATTTGGTATCTGCGCTCTGCTGAAGCCAGTTACCTTCGGAAAAAGAGTT
GGTAGCTCTTGATCCGGCAAACAAACCACCGCTGGTAGCGGTGGTTTTTTTGTTTGCAAGCAGCAGATTA
CGCGCAGAAAAAAAGGATCTCAAGAAGATCCTTTGATCTTTTCTACGGGGTCTGACGCTCAGTGGAACGA
AAACTCACGTTAAGGGATTTTGGTCATGAGATTATCAAAAAGGATCTTCACCTAGATCCTTTTAAATTAA
AAATGAAGTTTTAAATCAATCTAAAGTATATATGAGTAAACTTGGTCTGACAGTTACCAATGCTTAATCA
GTGAGGCACCTATCTCAGCGATCTGTCTATTTCGTTCATCCATAGTTGCCTGACTCCCCGTCGTGTAGAT
AACTACGATACGGGAGGGCTTACCATCTGGCCCCAGTGCTGCAATGATACCGCGAGACCCACGCTCACCG
GCTCCAGATTTATCAGCAATAAACCAGCCAGCCGGAAGGGCCGAGCGCAGAAGTGGTCCTGCAACTTTAT
CCGCCTCCATCCAGTCTATTAATTGTTGCCGGGAAGCTAGAGTAAGTAGTTCGCCAGTTAATAGTTTGCG
CAACGTTGTTGCCATTGCTACAGGCATCGTGGTGTCACGCTCGTCGTTTGGTATGGCTTCATTCAGCTCC
GGTTCCCAACGATCAAGGCGAGTTACATGATCCCCCATGTTGTGCAAAAAAGCGGTTAGCTCCTTCGGTC
CTCCGATCGTTGTCAGAAGTAAGTTGGCCGCAGTGTTATCACTCATGGTTATGGCAGCACTGCATAATTC
TCTTACTGTCATGCCATCCGTAAGATGCTTTTCTGTGACTGGTGAGTACTCAACCAAGTCATTCTGAGAA
TAGTGTATGCGGCGACCGAGTTGCTCTTGCCCGGCGTCAATACGGGATAATACCGCGCCACATAGCAGAA
CTTTAAAAGTGCTCATCATTGGAAAACGTTCTTCGGGGCGAAAACTCTCAAGGATCTTACCGCTGTTGAG
ATCCAGTTCGATGTAACCCACTCGTGCACCCAACTGATCTTCAGCATCTTTTACTTTCACCAGCGTTTCT
GGGTGAGCAAAAACAGGAAGGCAAAATGCCGCAAAAAAGGGAATAAGGGCGACACGGAAATGTTGAATAC
TCATACTCTTCCTTTTTCAATATTATTGAAGCATTTATCAGGGTTATTGTCTCATGAGCGGATACATATT
TGAATGTATTTAGAAAAATAAACAAATAGGGGTTCCGCGCACATTTCCCCGAAAAGTGCCACCTAAATTG
TAAGCGTTAATATTTTGTTAAAATTCGCGTTAAATTTTTGTTAAATCAGCTCATTTTTTAACCAATAGGC
CGAAATCGGCAAAATCCCTTATAAATCAAAAGAATAGACCGAGATAGGGT
[37 nt withheld, positions 4671-4707]
AAAGAACGTGGACTCCAACGTCAAAGG
[49 nt withheld, positions 4735-4783]
T
[91 nt withheld, positions 4785-4875]
G
[124 nt withheld, positions 4877-5000]
CCCATTCGCCATTCAGGCTGCGCAACTGTTGGGAAGGGCGATCGGTGCGGGCCTCT
Features (pLannotate 1.2.2; 16 found; start..end, strand, type, name):
     22..999     +  promoter       CMV IE94 promoter: enhancer/promoter region of simian cytomegalovirus major immediate early transcription unit IE94
   1034..1052    +  promoter       SP6 promoter: promoter for bacteriophage SP6 RNA polymerase
   1151..1169    +  CDS            3xFLAG (fragment): three tandem FLAG® epitope tags
   1199..2059    +  CDS            HNRNPD (fragment): HNRPD_HUMAN - Also known as AUF1, HNRPD. Experimental evidence at protein level: Swiss-Prot protein existence level 1. Binds with high affinity to RNA molecules that contain AU- rich elements (AREs) found within the 3'-UTR of many proto-oncogenes and cytokine mRNAs. Also binds to double- and single-stranded DNA sequences in a specific manner and functions a transcription factor. Each of the RNA-binding domains specifically can bind solely to a single-stranded non-monotonous 5'-UUAG-3' sequence and also weaker to the single-stranded 5'-TTAGGG-3' telomeric DNA repeat. Binds RNA oligonucleotides
   2085..2102    -  promoter       T7 promoter (fragment): promoter for bacteriophage T7 RNA polymerase
   2107..2241    -  polyA_signal   SV40 poly(A) signal: SV40 polyadenylation signal
   2354..2372    -  promoter       T3 promoter: promoter for bacteriophage T3 RNA polymerase
   2417..2433    -  protein_bind   lac operator: The lac repressor binds to the lac operator to inhibit transcription in E. coli. This inhibition can be relieved by adding lactose or isopropyl-β-D-thiogalactopyranoside (IPTG). lac repressor encoded by lacI
   2441..2471    -  promoter       lac promoter: promoter for the E. coli lac operon
   2486..2507    -  protein_bind   CAP binding site: CAP binding activates transcription in the presence of cAMP. E. coli catabolite activator protein
   2520..2612    -  CDS            lacI (fragment): lac repressor; lacI; The lac repressor binds to the lac operator to inhibit transcription in E. coli. This inhibition can be relieved by adding lactose or isopropyl-β-D-thiogalactopyranoside (IPTG).
   2795..3383    -  rep_origin     ori: high-copy-number ColE1/pMB1/pBR322/pUC origin of replication
   3554..4414    -  CDS            AmpR: β-lactamase; bla; confers resistance to ampicillin, carbenicillin, and related antibiotics
   4415..4519    -  promoter       AmpR promoter: bla
   4572..5000    -  rep_origin     f1 ori (sequence partly withheld): f1 bacteriophage origin of replication; arrow indicates direction of (+) strand synthesis
   5005..15      -  CDS            lacZα (fragment) (across the origin): LacZα fragment of β-galactosidase; lacZ fragment
