[The description below was written by a language model from this plasmid's Addgene catalogue record and pLannotate feature annotations shown in this document.]
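Description:
pHP015Env is catalogued as a mammalian expression plasmid built on the pcDNA3.1 backbone and carrying an HIV-1 envelope glycoprotein (Env) gene amplified from the plasma of an HIV-infected patient. According to the catalogue fields it is propagated in E. coli under ampicillin selection and carries a neomycin resistance marker allowing G418 selection in mammalian cells. In a standard pcDNA3.1 context the insert would be driven by the vector's CMV promoter, though the record does not explicitly state the promoter. Patient-derived Env clones of this kind are typically transfected into mammalian cells to study the phenotype of primary envelope glycoproteins. The associated publication relates Env phenotype and immune activation to CD4 T cell loss in patients.

The accompanying feature table does not agree with this description and should be treated with caution. The 5,056 nt sequence record is too small to hold pcDNA3.1 plus a full-length env gene, and no Env coding sequence or neomycin resistance cassette is annotated. Instead, the table shows a simian CMV IE94 enhancer/promoter followed by an SP6 promoter, a fragment of a 3xFLAG tag and a partial human HNRNPD (AUF1) coding sequence. Downstream of these lie T7 and T3 promoters flanking an SV40 polyadenylation signal. The remainder comprises lac promoter/operator elements, lacI and lacZα fragments, a high-copy ColE1/pUC origin, AmpR with its promoter and an f1 origin. This layout resembles a different, FLAG-tagged HNRNPD expression plasmid rather than the catalogued Env construct, with ampicillin resistance the only shared element. The sequence record may therefore correspond to another plasmid, and the discrepancy cannot be resolved from the information given.
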