Addgene plasmid #133987: pHP015Env
Purpose: Env gene from HIV patient plasma in pcDNA3.1 expression vector
Depositing lab: Himanshu Garg. Depositing organization: Texas Tech University Health Sciences Center El Paso. Publication: HIV-1 Env Glycoprotein Phenotype along with Immune Activation Determines CD4 T Cell Loss in HIV Patients. Joshi A, Sedano M, Beauchamp B, Punke EB, Mulla ZD, Meza A, Alozie OK, Mukherjee D, Garg H. J Immunol. 2016 Feb 15;196(4):1768-79. doi: 10.4049/jimmunol.1501588. Epub 2016 Jan 13. PubMed 26764036.
Backbone
  Vector backbone: pcDNA3.1
  Vector type: Mammalian Expression
  Selectable markers: Neomycin (select with G418)
Growth in bacteria
  Bacterial resistance: Ampicillin, 100 μg/mL
  Growth temperature: 37°C
  Growth strain: DH5alpha
  Growth instructions: The bacterial strain XL10 Gold is preferred for downstream applications.
  Copy number: Unknown
Gene/Insert
  Gene/Insert name: Envelope Glycoprotein
  GenBank ID: KP754465.1
Terms and licenses: Academic/Nonprofit Terms; Industry Terms: Not Available to Industry
How to cite: pHP015Env was a gift from Himanshu Garg (Addgene plasmid # 133987 ; http://n2t.net/addgene:133987 ; RRID:Addgene_133987)
